Addgene plasmid #200338: pSAH64 - [AFDp | gfp | tbb-2 UTR]
Purpose: gfp BioPart for AFD neurons. (1) Mark neurons or (2) cell-specific expression of transgenes (N or C-terminal fusions, or untagged). Compatible with single-copy insertion (MosTI) or arrays.
Depositing lab: Christian Froekjaer-Jensen. Depositing organization: King Abdullah University of Science and Technology (KAUST).
Backbone
  Vector backbone: Twist Amp High
  Backbone manufacturer: Twist Biosciences
  Vector type: Worm Expression
Growth in bacteria
  Bacterial resistance: Ampicillin, 100 μg/mL
  Growth temperature: 37°C
  Growth strain: DH5alpha
  Copy number: High Copy
Gene/Insert
  Gene/Insert name: [AFDp | gfp | tbb-2 UTR]
  Species: C. elegans (nematode)
  Promoter: WBGene00001535, gcy-8
  Cloning method: Restriction Enzyme; 5′ cloning site Unknown (unknown if destroyed)
Terms and licenses: Academic/Nonprofit Terms; Industry Terms: Not Available to Industry
Depositor comments: See www.wormbuilder.org/BioParts for more information.
How to cite: pSAH64 - [AFDp | gfp | tbb-2 UTR] was a gift from Christian Froekjaer-Jensen (Addgene plasmid # 200338 ; http://n2t.net/addgene:200338 ; RRID:Addgene_200338)
