[The description below was written by a language model from this plasmid's Addgene catalogue record and pLannotate feature annotations shown in this document.]
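Description:
pSAH64 is a C. elegans expression plasmid built on the Twist Amp High backbone, a high-copy cloning vector carrying a ColE1/pUC-type origin of replication and a β-lactamase (AmpR) cassette with its own promoter for ampicillin selection in E. coli. The 4,663 nt sequenced record also shows small backbone remnants, including a lacZα fragment and an attB1-like Gateway site, which the record does not assign any functional role in this construct.

The payload is a compact "BioPart" cassette described as [AFDp | gfp | tbb-2 UTR]: a promoter derived from gcy-8, which the record uses to direct expression in the AFD neurons, followed by a gfp coding sequence and the 3′ UTR/terminator of the tubulin gene tbb-2. The promoter itself is not picked up by the automated annotation but presumably lies upstream of gfp. The gfp is annotated as two separate Aequorea victoria GFP-derived fragments with a short gap, which would be consistent with an intron interrupting the worm-adapted reading frame, though the record does not say so. The table also detects a fragment of C. elegans unc-119 and a loxP site spanning the sequence origin. These flank the expression cassette and may relate to the stated compatibility with MosTI single-copy insertion, but their exact function is not specified.

According to the catalogue entry, the plasmid serves either to label AFD neurons with GFP or as a modular template for cell-specific transgene expression, with genes of interest fused to the N- or C-terminus of gfp or expressed untagged. It can be delivered as a single-copy MosTI insertion or as part of extrachromosomal arrays.
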