Features (pLannotate 1.2.2; 10 found; start..end, strand, type, name):
    451..747     +  CDS            cEGFP (fragment): cEGFP is a basic (constitutively fluorescent) green fluorescent protein published in 2008, derived from Aequorea victoria.
    789..1346    +  CDS            Q80R (fragment): Q80R is a fluorescent protein, derived from Aequorea victoria.
   1369..1538    +  terminator     tbb-2 terminator (fragment): tbb-2; transcription terminator for the C. elegans tubulin beta-2 gene
   2087..2675    -  rep_origin     ori: high-copy-number ColE1/pMB1/pBR322/pUC origin of replication
   2792..2816    -  protein_bind   attB1: mutant version of attB; recombination site for the Gateway® BP reaction BP Clonase™
   2916..3776    -  CDS            AmpR: β-lactamase; bla; confers resistance to ampicillin, carbenicillin, and related antibiotics
   3777..3881    -  promoter       AmpR promoter: bla
   3968..4011    -  CDS            lacZα (fragment): LacZα fragment of β-galactosidase; lacZ fragment
   4066..4518    +  CDS            unc-119 (fragment): UN119_CAEEL - Experimental evidence at protein level: Swiss-Prot protein existence level 1. Myristoyl-binding protein that acts as a cargo adapter: specifically binds the myristoyl moiety of a subset of N-terminally myristoylated proteins and is required for their localization. Plays a key role in ciliary membrane localization of proteins. Required for the establishment or function of the nervous system. From Caenorhabditis elegans.
   4635..5       +  protein_bind   loxP (across the origin): Cre-mediated recombination occurs in the 8-bp core sequence (GCATACAT). Cre recombinase
>Addgene plasmid #200338 | pSAH64 - [AFDp | gfp | tbb-2 UTR] | addgene full sequence | sequence record 418119 | Addgene NGS Result
GTTATGATATCAAAAATGATTACGCCAAGCTGTAAGTTTAAACATGATCTTACTAACTAACTATTCTCAT
TTAAATTTTCAGAGCTTAAAAATGGCTGAAATCACTCACAACGATGGATACGCTAATGCCTGTGAATAGA
GTTCTCGTAAATCGACAATGGAGTTTTCAAAAAATACATAACGATGAGTAATCCTTGTTATATTTTCCAT
TAGAGTAAATTGATATAAAGAAAACAGAGTTATATCTGAAGTTGAGAAGCTTAAAAGATTTATGACTACC
GTAAGAATATCCGGATGAGCTGATACAGATGGCTCATGAAGTGACGCAACGGGTTTCATTTCGTACATTT
TTATCAACTCATATTCGATCCACGGTAACTATCGTGAGAAGCTGTAAAAGGATTTTCGATTCTACCTTTT
CCACATAAAAAGAGACCAAAAATGGGGCCCTCTAAGGGCGAAGAATTGTTCACGGGAGTAGTCCCAATCT
TAGTCGAGCTTGACGGAGGTGAGTTTTATTATCGATTTTCGGGATTTTCTACTTGTAATTACCTTTTGTT
TTTAATAAGTTGCTTTTTTCCAGATGTTAATGGCCACAAGTTTTCCGTGTCTGGAGAAGGAGAAGGCGAC
GCTACCTACGGTAAGCTGACCCTGAAGTTCATTTGCACTACTGGCAAGTTACCAGTACCATGGCCGACCC
TGGTGACAACATTTTGCTACGGGGTTCAATGCTTCTCCAGATACCCAGGTAGGTTTTCAGTTTCAATTTT
TGTTGCAACTACCTCAACTCTATGTTTTCAGATCATATGAAAAGACACGACTTTTTTAAATCCGCCATGC
CAGAGGGTTACGTTCAAGAACGTACCATTTTTTTTAAGGACGATGGTAACTACAAGACACGTGCGGAGGT
TAAATTTGAAGGCGATACTCTCGTGAACCGTATTGAGCTCAAGGTAAATTTTTCAAGCTTCTAAATTCCA
AAATAAACCATTTTAATTTCTTAATTCCAGGGAATCGATTTCAAGGAAGATGGAAACATTTTGGGCCACA
AGCTTGAATATAATTATAATAGTCATAATGTCTACATTATGGCCGACAAACAAAAAAACGGTATTAAGGT
TAACTTCAAGATTCGCCACAATATCGAAGATGGATCTGTCCAACTTGCTGACCACTACCAACAAAATACT
CCAATTGGAGATGGACCGGTTTTGCTTCCAGATAACCACTACCTTTCCACTCAGTCTGCCCTCTCTAAGG
ATCCGAATGAAAAACGTGACCATATGGTTCTTTTGGAGTTCGTTACCGCAGCAGGAATTACTCACGGAAT
GGATGAACTGTACAAGCCCGGGTGATGGTCTCTGAGCTATGCAAAATCCTTTCAAGCATTCCCTTCTTCT
CTATCACTCTTCTTTCTTTTTGTCAAAAAATTCTCTCGCTAATTTATTTGCTTTTTTAATGTTATTATTT
TATGACTTTTTATAGTCACTGAAAAGTTTGCATCTGAGTGAAGTGAATGCTATCAAAATGTGATTCTGAT
ATCCAGGAAACGGAGAATCTGTGCGGCAATGTCTTATCATTTGAAACGCGCCGTATCGATGCTGACATCA
TGCGGCTCCCGTGTTAGTCGAGAAGATGGGTACGGGCCTTTATTCATCCAACACTCTACGGCTTCTTCAA
GAGCTAGTAGGGCACCCTGTAGTTGGAAAGGGATTATTTCGTATGGCGAGCCCATACCGTCTTTCTTGCG
GAAGCTTAACACGATAGGAAGTTGGATAGTTTCGAACGATGGTTCCATACGGAACGCTGTCTCAAGGATG
AGTCTGACGGAGTGTAACTCGAAGGCTAGGTGGAGGCTCAGTGATGATAAGTCTGCGATGGTGGATGCAT
GTGTCATGGTCATAGCTGTTTCCTGTGTGAAATTGTTATCCGCTCAGAGGGCACAATCCTATTCCGCGCT
ATCCGACAATCTCCAAGACATTAGGTGGAGTTCAGTTCGGCGTATGGCATATGTCGCTGGAAAGAACATG
TGAGCAAAAGGCCAGCAAAAGGCCAGGAACCGTAAAAAGGCCGCGTTGCTGGCGTTTTTCCATAGGCTCC
GCCCCCCTGACGAGCATCACAAAAATCGACGCTCAAGTCAGAGGTGGCGAAACCCGACAGGACTATAAAG
ATACCAGGCGTTTCCCCCTGGAAGCTCCCTCGTGCGCTCTCCTGTTCCGACCCTGCCGCTTACCGGATAC
CTGTCCGCCTTTCTCCCTTCGGGAAGCGTGGCGCTTTCTCATAGCTCACGCTGTAGGTATCTCAGTTCGG
TGTAGGTCGTTCGCTCCAAGCTGGGCTGTGTGCACGAACCCCCCGTTCAGCCCGACCGCTGCGCCTTATC
CGGTAACTATCGTCTTGAGTCCAACCCGGTAAGACACGACTTATCGCCACTGGCAGCAGCCACTGGTAAC
AGGATTAGCAGAGCGAGGTATGTAGGCGGTGCTACAGAGTTCTTGAAGTGGTGGCCTAACTACGGCTACA
CTAGAAGAACAGTATTTGGTATCTGCGCTCTGCTGAAGCCAGTTACCTTCGGAAAAAGAGTTGGTAGCTC
TTGATCCGGCAAACAAACCACCGCTGGTAGCGGTGGTTTTTTTGTTTGCAAGCAGCAGATTACGCGCAGA
AAAAAAGGATCTCAAGAAGATCCTTTGATCTTTTCTACGGGGTCTGACGCTCTATTCAACAAAGCCGCCG
TCCCGTCAAGTCAGCGTAAATGGGTAGGGGGCTTCAAATCGTCCTCGTGATACCAATTCGGAGCCTGCTT
TTTTGTACAAACTTGTTGATAATGGCAATTCAAGGATCTTCACCTAGATCCTTTTAAATTAAAAATGAAG
TTTTAAATCAATCTAAAGTATATATGAGTAAACTTGGTCTGACAGTTACCAATGCTTAATCAGTGAGGCA
CCTATCTCAGCGATCTGTCTATTTCGTTCATCCATAGTTGCCTGACTCCCCGTCGTGTAGATAACTACGA
TACGGGAGGGCTTACCATCTGGCCCCAGTGCTGCAATGATACCGCGAGAGCCACGCTCACCGGCTCCAGA
TTTATCAGCAATAAACCAGCCAGCCGGAAGGGCCGAGCGCAGAAGTGGTCCTGCAACTTTATCCGCCTCC
ATCCAGTCTATTAATTGTTGCCGGGAAGCTAGAGTAAGTAGTTCGCCAGTTAATAGTTTGCGCAACGTTG
TTGCCATTGCTACAGGCATCGTGGTGTCACGCTCGTCGTTTGGTATGGCTTCATTCAGCTCCGGTTCCCA
ACGATCAAGGCGAGTTACATGATCCCCCATGTTGTGCAAAAAAGCGGTTAGCTCCTTCGGTCCTCCGATC
GTTGTCAGAAGTAAGTTGGCCGCAGTGTTATCACTCATGGTTATGGCAGCACTGCATAATTCTCTTACTG
TCATGCCATCCGTAAGATGCTTTTCTGTGACTGGTGAGTACTCAACCAAGTCATTCTGAGAATAGTGTAT
GCGGCGACCGAGTTGCTCTTGCCCGGCGTCAATACGGGATAATACCGCGCCACATAGCAGAACTTTAAAA
GTGCTCATCATTGGAAAACGTTCTTCGGGGCGAAAACTCTCAAGGATCTTACCGCTGTTGAGATCCAGTT
CGATGTAACCCACTCGTGCACCCAACTGATCTTCAGCATCTTTTACTTTCACCAGCGTTTCTGGGTGAGC
AAAAACAGGAAGGCAAAATGCCGCAAAAAAGGGAATAAGGGCGACACGGAAATGTTGAATACTCATACTC
TTCCTTTTTCAATATTATTGAAGCATTTATCAGGGTTATTGTCTCATGAGCGGATACATATTTGAATGTA
TTTAGAAAAATAAACAAATAGGGGTTCCGCGCACATTTCCCCGAAAAGTGCCAGATACCTGAAACAAAAC
CCATCGTACGGCCAAGGAAGTCTCCAATAACTGTGATCCACCACAAGCGCCAGGGTTTTCCCAGTCACGA
CGTTGTAAAACGACGGCCAGTCATGCATAATCCGCACGCATCTGGAATAAGGAAGTGCCATTCCGCCTGA
CCTAAGTGCTTTTCGAGATCGCCAAACCGGAGAACGATCAGGAGAATGATGAGTCGCCACAGGAGTCGGC
AAGATACGTGCGTTATAGATTTGCTCCAAACTTTTTGAAACTCAAAACGGTCGGAGCAACTGTGGAATTC
AAAGTAGGAGACATCCCAATCCATCATTTCCGAATGATCGAACGTCACTTCTTCAAAGATCGCCTTCTGA
AGTGTTTTGACTTTGAATTCGGATTCTGTATTCCGAATTCACGAAACAACTGTGAACATATCTATGAGTT
CCCTCAACTCTCTCAACAACTCAGTGAGTCATTATTCTAAAAAGTACAATTCAAAAGACTAATCTCTTTT
TCAGTGGACGACATGATCAACAATCCAAACGAGACTCGTTCTGACAGCTTCTATTTCGTCGATAACAAAC
TCGTCATGCACAACAAAGCCGACTACTCATATGATGCATAAATCTTCATTGTTGAGTTTATCTTGTTGAT
TTTTGAATAAATTATCAACTCTTTACTTTTTAATGGGTTATGAAATAAATAAACATTGAAAACTGATAAA
CAACGTTCATCTCTATAACTTCGTATAGCATACATTATACGAA
